Addgene plasmid #57343: mEos2-ALK5-N-13
Purpose: Localization: Membrane Receptor, Excitation: 505 / 569, Emission: 516 / 581
Depositing lab: Michael Davidson. Depositing organization: Florida State University, Tallahassee.
Backbone
  Vector backbone: mEos2-N1
  Backbone size w/o insert (bp): 4750
  Vector type: Mammalian Expression
  Selectable markers: Neomycin (select with G418)
Growth in bacteria
  Bacterial resistance: Kanamycin, 50 μg/mL
  Growth temperature: 37°C
  Growth strain: DH5alpha
  Copy number: High Copy
Gene/Insert
  Gene/Insert name: ALK5 (alt name: NM_004612.2)
  Species: H. sapiens (human)
  Entrez Gene: TGFBR1 (a.k.a. AAT5, ACVRLK4, ALK-5, ALK5, ESS1, LDS1, LDS1A, LDS2A, MSSE, SKR4, TBR-i, TBRI, TGFR-1, tbetaR-I)
  Promoter: CMV
  Tag / fusion protein: mEos2 (C terminal on backbone)
  Cloning method: Unknown
  Sequencing primers: 5′ CMV-F; 3′ SV40pA-R
Terms and licenses: Academic/Nonprofit Terms; Industry Terms
Depositor comments: . Excitation = 505 / 569; Emission = 516 / 581
How to cite: mEos2-ALK5-N-13 was a gift from Michael Davidson (Addgene plasmid # 57343 ; http://n2t.net/addgene:57343 ; RRID:Addgene_57343)
