[The description below was written by a language model from this plasmid's Addgene catalogue record and pLannotate feature annotations shown in this document.]
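Description:
mEos2-ALK5-N-13 is a mammalian expression plasmid built on the mEos2-N1 backbone, an N1-style fusion vector in which a gene of interest is cloned upstream of, and in frame with, a fluorescent protein. The insert is human ALK5 (TGFBR1), the transmembrane serine/threonine kinase that pairs with the type II receptor TGFBR2 to transduce TGF-beta signals from the cell surface. Its coding sequence lies directly downstream of the CMV immediate early enhancer and promoter and is followed, after a short linker (the gap in the feature table is consistent with the "13" in the name, although the record does not explain this), by mEos2, so the tag sits at the receptor's C terminus. Transcripts end at an SV40 polyadenylation signal. mEos2 is a monomeric green-to-red photoconvertible variant of EosFP. The record lists excitation/emission of 505/516 nm for the green state and 569/581 nm for the red state.

In bacteria the plasmid is maintained at high copy through a ColE1/pUC-type origin and selected with kanamycin. The same NeoR/KanR gene (Tn5 aminoglycoside phosphotransferase) is driven by a bacterial bla promoter and by the SV40 early promoter, with an HSV TK polyadenylation signal, so it also allows G418 selection of transfected mammalian cells. An f1 origin is present for single-stranded DNA production. The short large T antigen, ble, bGH poly(A) and RSF ori annotations are fragmentary matches, probably backbone remnants rather than functional parts.

The stated purpose is labelling a membrane receptor. This suits imaging of ALK5 distribution and trafficking in living or fixed cells, including photoconversion-based tracking and localization microscopy, although the record names no specific application.
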