Features (pLannotate 1.2.2; 16 found; start..end, strand, type, name):
      1..51      +  rep_origin     RSF ori (fragment): Plasmids containing the RSF 1030 origin of replication can be propagated in E. coli cells that contain additional plasmids with compatible origins.
    119..422     +  enhancer       CMV enhancer: human cytomegalovirus immediate early enhancer
    423..626     +  promoter       CMV promoter: human cytomegalovirus (CMV) immediate early promoter
    649..672     +  misc_feature   MCS (fragment): multiple cloning site
    679..2187    +  CDS            TGFBR1: TGFR1_HUMAN - Also known as ALK5, SKR4. Experimental evidence at protein level: Swiss-Prot protein existence level 1. Transmembrane serine/threonine kinase forming with the TGF- beta type II serine/threonine kinase receptor, TGFBR2, the non- promiscuous receptor for the TGF-beta cytokines TGFB1, TGFB2 and TGFB3. Transduces the TGFB1, TGFB2 and TGFB3 signal from the cell surface to the cytoplasm and is thus regulating a plethora of physiological and pathological processes including cell cycle arrest in epithelial and hematopoietic cells, control of mesenchymal cell proliferation and differentia
   2227..2907    +  CDS            mEos2: monomeric variant of green-to-red photoswitchable fluorescent protein EosFP (McKinney et al., 2009)
   2923..3006    +  CDS            large T antigen (fragment): large T antigen from SV40 (simian virus 40)
   3029..3150    +  polyA_signal   SV40 poly(A) signal: SV40 polyadenylation signal
   3184..3612    -  rep_origin     f1 ori (sequence partly withheld): f1 bacteriophage origin of replication; arrow indicates direction of (+) strand synthesis
   3639..3743    +  promoter       AmpR promoter: bla
   3745..4102    +  promoter       SV40 promoter: SV40 enhancer and early promoter
   4137..4931    +  CDS            NeoR/KanR: aminoglycoside phosphotransferase from Tn5; aph(3')-II (or nptII); confers resistance to neomycin, kanamycin, and G418 (Geneticin®)
   4952..5104    +  CDS            ble (fragment): BLE_KLEPN - Experimental evidence at protein level: Swiss-Prot protein existence level 1. Binding protein with a strong affinity to the bleomycin family of antibiotics. Binds to CL990; an antimitotic-antibiotic compound. From Klebsiella pneumoniae.
   5163..5210    +  polyA_signal   HSV TK poly(A) signal: herpes simplex virus thymidine kinase polyadenylation signal (Cole and Stacy, 1985)
   5301..5317    -  polyA_signal   bGH poly(A) signal (fragment): bovine growth hormone polyadenylation signal
   5539..6127    +  rep_origin     ori: high-copy-number ColE1/pMB1/pBR322/pUC origin of replication
>Addgene plasmid #57343 | mEos2-ALK5-N-13 | addgene full sequence | sequence record 210575 | Addgene NGS Result
CATGTTCTTTCCTGCGTTATCCCCTGATTCTGTGGATAACCGTATTACCGCCATGCATTAGTTATTAATA
GTAATCAATTACGGGGTCATTAGTTCATAGCCCATATATGGAGTTCCGCGTTACATAACTTACGGTAAAT
GGCCCGCCTGGCTGACCGCCCAACGACCCCCGCCCATTGACGTCAATAATGACGTATGTTCCCATAGTAA
CGCCAATAGGGACTTTCCATTGACGTCAATGGGTGGAGTATTTACGGTAAACTGCCCACTTGGCAGTACA
TCAAGTGTATCATATGCCAAGTACGCCCCCTATTGACGTCAATGACGGTAAATGGCCCGCCTGGCATTAT
GCCCAGTACATGACCTTATGGGACTTTCCTACTTGGCAGTACATCTACGTATTAGTCATCGCTATTACCA
TGGTGATGCGGTTTTGGCAGTACATCAATGGGCGTGGATAGCGGTTTGACTCACGGGGATTTCCAAGTCT
CCACCCCATTGACGTCAATGGGAGTTTGTTTTGGCACCAAAATCAACGGGACTTTCCAAAATGTCGTAAC
AACTCCGCCCCATTGACGCAAATGGGCGGTAGGCGTGTACGGTGGGAGGTCTATATAAGCAGAGCTGGTT
TAGTGAACCGTCAGATCCGCTAGCGCTACCGGACTCAGATCTGCCACCATGGAGGCGGCGGTCGCTGCTC
CGCGTCCCCGGCTGCTCCTCCTCGTGCTGGCGGCGGCGGCGGCGGCGGCGGCGGCGCTGCTCCCGGGGGC
GACGGCGTTACAGTGTTTCTGCCACCTCTGTACAAAAGACAATTTTACTTGTGTGACAGATGGGCTCTGC
TTTGTCTCTGTCACAGAGACCACAGACAAAGTTATACACAACAGCATGTGTATAGCTGAAATTGACTTAA
TTCCTCGAGATAGGCCGTTTGTATGTGCACCCTCTTCAAAAACTGGGTCTGTGACTACAACATATTGCTG
CAATCAGGACCATTGCAATAAAATAGAACTTCCAACTACTGTAAAGTCATCACCTGGCCTTGGTCCTGTG
GAACTGGCAGCTGTCATTGCTGGACCAGTGTGCTTCGTCTGCATCTCACTCATGTTGATGGTCTATATCT
GCCACAACCGCACTGTCATTCACCATCGAGTGCCAAATGAAGAGGACCCTTCATTAGATCGCCCTTTTAT
TTCAGAGGGTACTACGTTGAAAGACTTAATTTATGATATGACAACGTCAGGTTCTGGCTCAGGTTTACCA
TTGCTTGTTCAGAGAACAATTGCGAGAACTATTGTGTTACAAGAAAGCATTGGCAAAGGTCGATTTGGAG
AAGTTTGGAGAGGAAAGTGGCGGGGAGAAGAAGTTGCTGTTAAGATATTCTCCTCTAGAGAAGAACGTTC
GTGGTTCCGTGAGGCAGAGATTTATCAAACTGTAATGTTACGTCATGAAAACATCCTGGGATTTATAGCA
GCAGACAATAAAGACAATGGTACTTGGACTCAGCTCTGGTTGGTGTCAGATTATCATGAGCATGGATCCC
TTTTTGATTACTTAAACAGATACACAGTTACTGTGGAAGGAATGATAAAACTTGCTCTGTCCACGGCGAG
CGGTCTTGCCCATCTTCACATGGAGATTGTTGGTACCCAAGGAAAGCCAGCCATTGCTCATAGAGATTTG
AAATCAAAGAATATCTTGGTAAAGAAGAATGGAACTTGCTGTATTGCAGACTTAGGACTGGCAGTAAGAC
ATGATTCAGCCACAGATACCATTGATATTGCTCCAAACCACAGAGTGGGAACAAAAAGGTACATGGCCCC
TGAAGTTCTCGATGATTCCATAAATATGAAACATTTTGAATCCTTCAAACGTGCTGACATCTATGCAATG
GGCTTAGTATTCTGGGAAATTGCTCGACGATGTTCCATTGGTGGAATTCATGAAGATTACCAACTGCCTT
ATTATGATCTTGTACCTTCTGACCCATCAGTTGAAGAAATGAGAAAAGTTGTTTGTGAACAGAAGTTAAG
GCCAAATATCCCAAACAGATGGCAGAGCTGTGAAGCCTTGAGAGTAATGGCTAAAATTATGAGAGAATGT
TGGTATGCCAATGGAGCAGCTAGGCTTACAGCATTGCGGATTAAGAAAACATTATCGCAACTCAGTCAAC
AGGAAGGCATCAAAATGGGTTCCGGGGGTGCGGGCGGCGGAGGACCGGTCGCCACCATGAGTGCGATTAA
GCCAGACATGAAGATCAAACTCCGTATGGAAGGCAACGTAAACGGGCACCACTTTGTGATCGACGGAGAT
GGTACAGGCAAGCCTTTTGAGGGAAAACAGAGTATGGATCTTGAAGTCAAAGAGGGCGGACCTCTGCCTT
TTGCCTTTGATATCCTGACCACTGCATTCCATTACGGCAACAGGGTATTCGCCAAATATCCAGACAACAT
ACAAGACTATTTTAAGCAGTCGTTTCCTAAGGGGTATTCGTGGGAACGAAGCTTGACTTTCGAAGACGGG
GGCATTTGCATTGCCAGAAACGACATAACAATGGAAGGGGACACTTTCTATAATAAAGTTCGATTTTATG
GTACCAACTTTCCCGCCAATGGTCCAGTTATGCAGAAGAAGACGCTGAAATGGGAGCCCTCCACTGAGAA
AATGTATGTGCGTGATGGAGTGCTGACGGGTGATATTCATATGGCTTTGTTGCTTGAAGGAAATGCCCAT
TACCGATGTGACTTCAGAACTACTTACAAAGCTAAGGAGAAGGGTGTCAAGTTACCAGGCTACCACTTTG
TGGACCACTGCATTGAGATTTTAAGCCATGACAAAGATTACAACAAGGTTAAGCTGTATGAGCATGCTGT
TGCTCATTCTGGATTGCCTGACAATGCCAGACGATAAGCGGCCGCGACTCTAGATCATAATCAGCCATAC
CACATTTGTAGAGGTTTTACTTGCTTTAAAAAACCTCCCACACCTCCCCCTGAACCTGAAACATAAAATG
AATGCAATTGTTGTTGTTAACTTGTTTATTGCAGCTTATAATGGTTACAAATAAAGCAATAGCATCACAA
ATTTCACAAATAAAGCATTTTTTTCACTGCATTCTAGTTGTGGTTTGTCCAAACTCATCAATGTATCTTA
AGGCGTAAATTGTAAGCGTTAATATTTTGTTAAAATTCGCGTTAAATTTTTGTTAAATCAGCTCATTTTT
TAACCAATAGGCCGAAATCGGCAAAATCCCTTATAAATCAAAAGAATAGACCGAGATAGGGT
[37 nt withheld, positions 3283-3319]
AAAGAACGTGGACTCCAACGTCAAAGG
[49 nt withheld, positions 3347-3395]
T
[91 nt withheld, positions 3397-3487]
G
[124 nt withheld, positions 3489-3612]
CAGGTGGCACTTTTCGGGGAAATGTGCGCGGAACCCCTATTTGTTTATTTTTCTAAATACATTCAAATAT
GTATCCGCTCATGAGACAATAACCCTGATAAATGCTTCAATAATATTGAAAAAGGAAGAGTCCTGAGGCG
GAAAGAACCAGCTGTGGAATGTGTGTCAGTTAGGGTGTGGAAAGTCCCCAGGCTCCCCAGCAGGCAGAAG
TATGCAAAGCATGCATCTCAATTAGTCAGCAACCAGGTGTGGAAAGTCCCCAGGCTCCCCAGCAGGCAGA
AGTATGCAAAGCATGCATCTCAATTAGTCAGCAACCATAGTCCCGCCCCTAACTCCGCCCATCCCGCCCC
TAACTCCGCCCAGTTCCGCCCATTCTCCGCCCCATGGCTGACTAATTTTTTTTATTTATGCAGAGGCCGA
GGCCGCCTCGGCCTCTGAGCTATTCCAGAAGTAGTGAGGAGGCTTTTTTGGAGGCCTAGGCTTTTGCAAA
GATCGATCAAGAGACAGGATGAGGATCGTTTCGCATGATTGAACAAGATGGATTGCACGCAGGTTCTCCG
GCCGCTTGGGTGGAGAGGCTATTCGGCTATGACTGGGCACAACAGACAATCGGCTGCTCTGATGCCGCCG
TGTTCCGGCTGTCAGCGCAGGGGCGCCCGGTTCTTTTTGTCAAGACCGACCTGTCCGGTGCCCTGAATGA
ACTGCAAGACGAGGCAGCGCGGCTATCGTGGCTGGCCACGACGGGCGTTCCTTGCGCAGCTGTGCTCGAC
GTTGTCACTGAAGCGGGAAGGGACTGGCTGCTATTGGGCGAAGTGCCGGGGCAGGATCTCCTGTCATCTC
ACCTTGCTCCTGCCGAGAAAGTATCCATCATGGCTGATGCAATGCGGCGGCTGCATACGCTTGATCCGGC
TACCTGCCCATTCGACCACCAAGCGAAACATCGCATCGAGCGAGCACGTACTCGGATGGAAGCCGGTCTT
GTCGATCAGGATGATCTGGACGAAGAGCATCAGGGGCTCGCGCCAGCCGAACTGTTCGCCAGGCTCAAGG
CGAGCATGCCCGACGGCGAGGATCTCGTCGTGACCCATGGCGATGCCTGCTTGCCGAATATCATGGTGGA
AAATGGCCGCTTTTCTGGATTCATCGACTGTGGCCGGCTGGGTGTGGCGGACCGCTATCAGGACATAGCG
TTGGCTACCCGTGATATTGCTGAAGAGCTTGGCGGCGAATGGGCTGACCGCTTCCTCGTGCTTTACGGTA
TCGCCGCTCCCGATTCGCAGCGCATCGCCTTCTATCGCCTTCTTGACGAGTTCTTCTGAGCGGGACTCTG
GGGTTCGAAATGACCGACCAAGCGACGCCCAACCTGCCATCACGAGATTTCGATTCCACCGCCGCCTTCT
ATGAAAGGTTGGGCTTCGGAATCGTTTTCCGGGACGCCGGCTGGATGATCCTCCAGCGCGGGGATCTCAT
GCTGGAGTTCTTCGCCCACCCTAGGGGGAGGCTAACTGAAACACGGAAGGAGACAATACCGGAAGGAACC
CGCGCTATGACGGCAATAAAAAGACAGAATAAAACGCACGGTGTTGGGTCGTTTGTTCATAAACGCGGGG
TTCGGTCCCAGGGCTGGCACTCTGTCGATACCCCACCGAGACCCCATTGGGGCCAATACGCCCGCGTTTC
TTCCTTTTCCCCACCCCACCCCCCAAGTTCGGGTGAAGGCCCAGGGCTCGCAGCCAACGTCGGGGCGGCA
GGCCCTGCCATAGCCTCAGGTTACTCATATATACTTTAGATTGATTTAAAACTTCATTTTTAATTTAAAA
GGATCTAGGTGAAGATCCTTTTTGATAATCTCATGACCAAAATCCCTTAACGTGAGTTTTCGTTCCACTG
AGCGTCAGACCCCGTAGAAAAGATCAAAGGATCTTCTTGAGATCCTTTTTTTCTGCGCGTAATCTGCTGC
TTGCAAACAAAAAAACCACCGCTACCAGCGGTGGTTTGTTTGCCGGATCAAGAGCTACCAACTCTTTTTC
CGAAGGTAACTGGCTTCAGCAGAGCGCAGATACCAAATACTGTTCTTCTAGTGTAGCCGTAGTTAGGCCA
CCACTTCAAGAACTCTGTAGCACCGCCTACATACCTCGCTCTGCTAATCCTGTTACCAGTGGCTGCTGCC
AGTGGCGATAAGTCGTGTCTTACCGGGTTGGACTCAAGACGATAGTTACCGGATAAGGCGCAGCGGTCGG
GCTGAACGGGGGGTTCGTGCACACAGCCCAGCTTGGAGCGAACGACCTACACCGAACTGAGATACCTACA
GCGTGAGCTATGAGAAAGCGCCACGCTTCCCGAAGGGAGAAAGGCGGACAGGTATCCGGTAAGCGGCAGG
GTCGGAACAGGAGAGCGCACGAGGGAGCTTCCAGGGGGAAACGCCTGGTATCTTTATAGTCCTGTCGGGT
TTCGCCACCTCTGACTTGAGCGTCGATTTTTGTGATGCTCGTCAGGGGGGCGGAGCCTATGGAAAAACGC
CAGCAACGCGGCCTTTTTACGGTTCCTGGCCTTTTGCTGGCCTTTTGCTCA
